Addgene plasmid #26829: pXP214
Purpose: (Empty Backbone)
Depositing lab: Nancy DaSilva & Suzanne Sandmeyer. Depositing organization: University of California, Irvine. Publication: A vector set for systematic metabolic engineering in Saccharomyces cerevisiae. Fang F, Salmon K, Shen MW, Aeling KA, Ito E, Irwin B, Tran UP, Hatfield GW, Da Silva NA, Sandmeyer S. Yeast. 2011 Feb;28(2):123-36. doi: 10.1002/yea.1824. Epub 2010 Oct 8. PubMed 20936606.
Backbone
  Vector backbone: pUC18
  Backbone size (bp): 6738
  Modifications to backbone: N/A
  Vector type: Yeast Expression, Cre/Lox
  Selectable markers: MET15
Growth in bacteria
  Bacterial resistance: Ampicillin, 100 μg/mL
  Growth temperature: 37°C
  Growth strain: DH5alpha
  Copy number: High Copy
Gene/Insert
  Gene/Insert name: None
  Cloning method: Restriction Enzyme; 5′ cloning site SpeI (not destroyed); 3′ cloning site XhoI (not destroyed)
  Sequencing primers: 5′ N/A
Terms and licenses: Academic/Nonprofit Terms; Industry Terms: Not Available to Industry
How to cite: pXP214 was a gift from Nancy DaSilva & Suzanne Sandmeyer (Addgene plasmid # 26829 ; http://n2t.net/addgene:26829 ; RRID:Addgene_26829)
