[The description below was written by a language model from this plasmid's Addgene catalogue record and pLannotate feature annotations shown in this document.]
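Description:
pXP214 is an empty yeast expression backbone of 6,738 bp built on pUC18, part of a vector set designed for systematic metabolic engineering in Saccharomyces cerevisiae. It is an E. coli–yeast shuttle plasmid. In bacteria it is maintained at high copy by the ColE1/pUC-type origin and selected with ampicillin through the β-lactamase gene. In yeast it replicates episomally from the 2μ origin, which typically gives multicopy maintenance. Selection in yeast relies on MET15 (annotated as MET17, also known as MET25), which encodes the O-acetylserine/O-acetylhomoserine sulfhydrylase needed for sulfur amino acid synthesis and so complements a met15 auxotrophic host. Remnants of the pUC lacZα region, lac promoter/operator and polylinker fragments flank the inserted yeast modules.

The MET15 gene, together with a fragment of its native promoter, is bracketed by two loxP sites in the same orientation. Cre recombinase can therefore excise the marker, allowing it to be recovered and reused in successive rounds of strain engineering. This explains the Cre/Lox classification.

No gene is inserted. Coding sequences are meant to be cloned between the retained SpeI and XhoI sites. A CYC1 transcription terminator is annotated, interrupting the AmpR promoter region, and about 740 bp adjacent to it is unannotated. That gap is where an expression promoter and the cloning sites would be expected, but neither the catalogue fields nor the feature table identifies the yeast promoter, so the record does not state it.
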