Features (pLannotate 1.2.2; 20 found; start..end, strand, type, name):
    137..236     +  misc_feature   bom (fragment): basis of mobility region from pBR322
    242..396     -  CDS            lacZα (fragment): LacZα fragment of β-galactosidase; lacZ fragment
    399..439     -  misc_feature   MCS (fragment): pUC18/19 multiple cloning site
    440..473     +  protein_bind   loxP: Cre-mediated recombination occurs in the 8-bp core sequence (GCATACAT). Cre recombinase
    474..707     +  promoter       MET17 promoter (fragment): S. cerevisiae MET17; expression is repressed by methionine; MET15; MET25
    708..2042    +  CDS            MET17: O-acetylserine and O-acetylhomoserine sulfhydrylase, required for sulfur amino acid synthesis; S. cerevisiae MET17 MET15; MET25
   2102..2135    +  protein_bind   loxP: Cre-mediated recombination occurs in the 8-bp core sequence (GCATACAT). Cre recombinase
   2136..2157    -  misc_feature   MCS (fragment): pUC18/19 multiple cloning site
   2162..3504    +  rep_origin     2μ ori: yeast 2μ plasmid origin of replication
   3504..3524    -  CDS            lacZα (fragment): LacZα fragment of β-galactosidase; lacZ fragment
   3544..3560    -  protein_bind   lac operator: The lac repressor binds to the lac operator to inhibit transcription in E. coli. This inhibition can be relieved by adding lactose or isopropyl-β-D-thiogalactopyranoside (IPTG). lac repressor encoded by lacI
   3568..3598    -  promoter       lac promoter: promoter for the E. coli lac operon
   3613..3634    -  protein_bind   CAP binding site: CAP binding activates transcription in the presence of cAMP. E. coli catabolite activator protein
   3647..3739    -  CDS            lacI (fragment): lac repressor; lacI; The lac repressor binds to the lac operator to inhibit transcription in E. coli. This inhibition can be relieved by adding lactose or isopropyl-β-D-thiogalactopyranoside (IPTG).
   3922..4510    -  rep_origin     ori: high-copy-number ColE1/pMB1/pBR322/pUC origin of replication
   4681..5541    -  CDS            AmpR: β-lactamase; bla; confers resistance to ampicillin, carbenicillin, and related antibiotics
   5542..5561    -  promoter       AmpR promoter (fragment): bla
   5566..5813    -  terminator     CYC1 terminator: S. cerevisiae CYC1; transcription terminator for CYC1
   6553..6643    -  promoter       AmpR promoter (fragment): bla
   6738..35      +  CDS            rop (fragment) (across the origin): Rop protein, which maintains plasmids at low copy number; rop
>Addgene plasmid #26829 | pXP214 | depositor full sequence | sequence record 12697 | Author sequence
TCGCGCGTTTCGGTGATGACGGTGAAAACCTCTGACACATGCAGCTCCCGGAGACGGTCACAGCTTGTCT
GTAAGCGGATGCCGGGAGCAGACAAGCCCGTCAGGGCGCGTCAGCGGGTGTTGGCGGGTGTCGGGGCTGG
CTTAACTATGCGGCATCAGAGCAGATTGTACTGAGAGTGCACCATATGCGGTGTGAAATACCGCACAGAT
GCGTAAGGAGAAAATACCGCATCAGGCGCCATTCGCCATTCAGGCTGCGCAACTGTTGGGAAGGGCGATC
GGTGCGGGCCTCTTCGCTATTACGCCAGCTGGCGAAAGGGGGATGTGCTGCAAGGCGATTAAGTTGGGTA
ACGCCAGGGTTTTCCCAGTCACGACGTTGTAAAACGACGGCCAGTGCCAAGCTTGCATGCCTGCAGGTCG
ACTCTAGAGGATCCCCGGGATAACTTCGTATAGCATACATTATACGAAGTTATGCCATCCTCATGAAAAC
TGTGTAACATAATAACCGAAGTGTCGAAAAGGTGGCACCTTGTCCAATTGAACACGCTCGATGAAAAAAA
TAAGATATATATAAGGTTAAGTAAAGCGTCTGTTAGAAAGGAAGTTTTTCCTTTTTCTTGCTCTCTTGTC
TTTTCATCTACTATTTCCTTCGTGTAATACAGGGTCGTCAGATACATAGATACAATTCTATTACCCCCAT
CCATACAATGCCATCTCATTTCGATACTGTTCAACTACACGCCGGCCAAGAGAACCCTGGTGACAATGCT
CACAGATCCAGAGCTGTACCAATTTACGCCACCACTTCTTATGTTTTCGAAAACTCTAAGCATGGTTCGC
AATTGTTTGGTCTAGAAGTTCCAGGTTACGTCTATTCCCGTTTCCAAAACCCAACCAGTAATGTTTTGGA
AGAAAGAATTGCTGCTTTAGAAGGTGGTGCTGCTGCTTTGGCTGTTTCCTCCGGTCAAGCCGCTCAAACC
CTTGCCATCCAAGGTTTGGCACACACTGGTGACAACATCGTTTCCACTTCTTACTTATACGGTGGTACTT
ATAACCAGTTCAAAATCTCGTTCAAAAGATTTGGTATCGAGGCTAGATTTGTTGAAGGTGACAATCCAGA
AGAATTCGAAAAGGTCTTTGATGAAAGAACCAAGGCTGTTTATTTGGAAACCATTGGTAATCCAAAGTAC
AATGTTCCGGATTTTGAAAAAATTGTTGCAATTGCTCACAAACACGGTATTCCAGTTGTCGTTGACAACA
CATTTGGTGCCGGTGGTTACTTCTGTCAGCCAATTAAATACGGTGCTGATATTGTAACACATTCTGCTAC
CAAATGGATTGGTGGTCATGGTACTACTATCGGTGGTATTATTGTTGACTCTGGTAAGTTCCCATGGAAG
GACTACCCAGAAAAGTTCCCTCAATTCTCTCAACCTGCCGAAGGATATCACGGTACTATCTACAATGAAG
CCTACGGTAACTTGGCATACATCGTTCATGTTAGAACTGAACTATTAAGAGATTTGGGTCCATTGATGAA
CCCATTTGCCTCTTTCTTGCTACTACAAGGTGTTGAAACATTATCTTTGAGAGCTGAAAGACACGGTGAA
AATGCATTGAAGTTAGCCAAATGGTTAGAACAATCCCCATACGTATCTTGGGTTTCATACCCTGGTTTAG
CATCTCATTCTCATCATGAAAATGCTAAGAAGTATCTATCTAACGGTTTCGGTGGTGTCTTATCTTTCGG
TGTAAAAGACTTACCAAATGCCGACAAGGAAACTGACCCATTCAAACTTTCTGGTGCTCAAGTTGTTGAC
AATTTAAAGCTTGCCTCTAACTTGGCCAATGTTGGTGATGCCAAGACCTTAGTCATTGCTCCATACTTCA
CTACCCACAAACAATTAAATGACAAAGAAAAGTTGGCATCTGGTGTTACCAAGGACTTAATTCGTGTCTC
TGTTGGTATCGAATTTATTGATGACATTATTGCAGACTTCCAGCAATCTTTTGAAACTGTTTTCGCTGGC
CAAAAACCATGAGTGTGCGTAATGAGTTGTAAAATTATGTATAAACCTACTTTCTCTCACAAGTACTATA
CATAACTTCGTATAGCATACATTATACGAAGTTATCCCGGGTACCGAGCTCGAATTCGTATGATCCAATA
TCAAAGGAAATGATAGCATTGAAGGATGAGACTAATCCAATTGAGGAGTGGCAGCATATAGAACAGCTAA
AGGGTAGTGCTGAAGGAAGCATACGATACCCCGCATGGAATGGGATAATATCACAGGAGGTACTAGACTA
CCTTTCATCCTACATAAATAGACGCATATAAGTACGCATTTAAGCATAAACACGCACTATGCCGTTCTTC
TCATGTATATATATATACAGGCAACACGCAGATATAGGTGCGACGTGAACAGTGAGCTGTATGTGCGCAG
CTCGCGTTGCATTTTCGGAAGCGCTCGTTTTCGGAAACGCTTTGAAGTTCCTATTCCGAAGTTCCTATTC
TCTAGAAAGTATAGGAACTTCAGAGCGCTTTTGAAAACCAAAAGCGCTCTGAAGACGCACTTTCAAAAAA
CCAAAAACGCACCGGACTGTAACGAGCTACTAAAATATTGCGAATACCGCTTCCACAAACATTGCTCAAA
AGTATCTCTTTGCTATATATCTCTGTGCTATATCCCTATATAACCTACCCATCCACCTTTCGCTCCTTGA
ACTTGCATCTAAACTCGACCTCTACATTTTTTATGTTTATCTCTAGTATTACTCTTTAGACAAAAAAATT
GTAGTAAGAACTATTCATAGAGTGAATCGAAAACAATACGAAAATGTAAACATTTCCTATACGTAGTATA
TAGAGACAAAATAGAAGAAACCGTTCATAATTTTCTGACCAATGAAGAATCATCAACGCTATCACTTTCT
GTTCACAAAGTATGCGCAATCCACATCGGTATAGAATATAATCGGGGATGCCTTTATCTTGAAAAAATGC
ACCCGCAGCTTCGCTAGTAATCAGTAAACGCGGGAAGTGGAGTCAGGCTTTTTTTATGGAAGAGAAAATA
GACACCAAAGTAGCCTTCTTCTAACCTTAACGGACCTACAGTGCAAAAAGTTATCAAGAGACTGCATTAT
AGAGCGCACAAAGGAGAAAAAAAGTAATCTAAGATGCTTTGTTAGAAAAATAGCGCTCTCGGGATGCATT
TTTGTAGAACAAAAAAGAAGTATAGATTCTTTGTTGGTAAAATAGCGCTCTCGCGTTGCATTTCTGTTCT
GTAAAAATGCAGCTCAGATTCTTTGTTTGAAAAATTAGCGCTCTCGCGTTGCATTTTTGTTTTACAAAAA
TGAAGCACAGATTCTTCGTTGGTAAAATAGCGCTTTCGCGTTGCATTTCTGTTCTGTAAAAATGCAGCTC
AGATTCTTTGTTTGAAAAATTAGCGCTCTCGCGTTGCATTTTTGTTCTACAAAATGAAGCACAGATGCTT
CGTTGAATTCGTAATCATGGTCATAGCTGTTTCCTGTGTGAAATTGTTATCCGCTCACAATTCCACACAA
CATACGAGCCGGAAGCATAAAGTGTAAAGCCTGGGGTGCCTAATGAGTGAGCTAACTCACATTAATTGCG
TTGCGCTCACTGCCCGCTTTCCAGTCGGGAAACCTGTCGTGCCAGCTGCATTAATGAATCGGCCAACGCG
CGGGGAGAGGCGGTTTGCGTATTGGGCGCTCTTCCGCTTCCTCGCTCACTGACTCGCTGCGCTCGGTCGT
TCGGCTGCGGCGAGCGGTATCAGCTCACTCAAAGGCGGTAATACGGTTATCCACAGAATCAGGGGATAAC
GCAGGAAAGAACATGTGAGCAAAAGGCCAGCAAAAGGCCAGGAACCGTAAAAAGGCCGCGTTGCTGGCGT
TTTTCCATAGGCTCCGCCCCCCTGACGAGCATCACAAAAATCGACGCTCAAGTCAGAGGTGGCGAAACCC
GACAGGACTATAAAGATACCAGGCGTTTCCCCCTGGAAGCTCCCTCGTGCGCTCTCCTGTTCCGACCCTG
CCGCTTACCGGATACCTGTCCGCCTTTCTCCCTTCGGGAAGCGTGGCGCTTTCTCATAGCTCACGCTGTA
GGTATCTCAGTTCGGTGTAGGTCGTTCGCTCCAAGCTGGGCTGTGTGCACGAACCCCCCGTTCAGCCCGA
CCGCTGCGCCTTATCCGGTAACTATCGTCTTGAGTCCAACCCGGTAAGACACGACTTATCGCCACTGGCA
GCAGCCACTGGTAACAGGATTAGCAGAGCGAGGTATGTAGGCGGTGCTACAGAGTTCTTGAAGTGGTGGC
CTAACTACGGCTACACTAGAAGGACAGTATTTGGTATCTGCGCTCTGCTGAAGCCAGTTACCTTCGGAAA
AAGAGTTGGTAGCTCTTGATCCGGCAAACAAACCACCGCTGGTAGCGGTGGTTTTTTTGTTTGCAAGCAG
CAGATTACGCGCAGAAAAAAAGGATCTCAAGAAGATCCTTTGATCTTTTCTACGGGGTCTGACGCTCAGT
GGAACGAAAACTCACGTTAAGGGATTTTGGTCATGAGATTATCAAAAAGGATCTTCACCTAGATCCTTTT
AAATTAAAAATGAAGTTTTAAATCAATCTAAAGTATATATGAGTAAACTTGGTCTGACAGTTACCAATGC
TTAATCAGTGAGGCACCTATCTCAGCGATCTGTCTATTTCGTTCATCCATAGTTGCCTGACTCCCCGTCG
TGTAGATAACTACGATACGGGAGGGCTTACCATCTGGCCCCAGTGCTGCAATGATACCGCGAGACCCACG
CTCACCGGCTCCAGATTTATCAGCAATAAACCAGCCAGCCGGAAGGGCCGAGCGCAGAAGTGGTCCTGCA
ACTTTATCCGCCTCCATCCAGTCTATTAATTGTTGCCGGGAAGCTAGAGTAAGTAGTTCGCCAGTTAATA
GTTTGCGCAACGTTGTTGCCATTGCTACAGGCATCGTGGTGTCACGCTCGTCGTTTGGTATGGCTTCATT
CAGCTCCGGTTCCCAACGATCAAGGCGAGTTACATGATCCCCCATGTTGTGCAAAAAAGCGGTTAGCTCC
TTCGGTCCTCCGATCGTTGTCAGAAGTAAGTTGGCCGCAGTGTTATCACTCATGGTTATGGCAGCACTGC
ATAATTCTCTTACTGTCATGCCATCCGTAAGATGCTTTTCTGTGACTGGTGAGTACTCAACCAAGTCATT
CTGAGAATAGTGTATGCGGCGACCGAGTTGCTCTTGCCCGGCGTCAATACGGGATAATACCGCGCCACAT
AGCAGAACTTTAAAAGTGCTCATCATTGGAAAACGTTCTTCGGGGCGAAAACTCTCAAGGATCTTACCGC
TGTTGAGATCCAGTTCGATGTAACCCACTCGTGCACCCAACTGATCTTCAGCATCTTTTACTTTCACCAG
CGTTTCTGGGTGAGCAAAAACAGGAAGGCAAAATGCCGCAAAAAAGGGAATAAGGGCGACACGGAAATGT
TGAATACTCATACTCTTCCTTTTTCAATATTGGCCGCAAATTAAAGCCTTCGAGCGTCCCAAAACCTTCT
CAAGCAAGGTTTTCAGTATAATGTTACATGCGTACACGCGTCTGTACAGAAAAAAAAGAAAAATTTGAAA
TATAAATAACGTTCTTAATACTAACATAACTATAAAAAAATAAATAGGGACCTAGACTTCAGGTTGTCTA
ACTCCTTCCTTTTCGGTTAGAGCGGATGTGGGGGGAGGGCGTGAATGTAAGCGTGACATAACTAATTACA
TGACTCGAGTGCGCAGATATCACTAGTATATTTGTTGTAAAAAGTAGATAATTACTTCCTTGATGATCTG
TAAAAAAGAGAAAAAGAAAGCATCTAAGAACTTGAAAAACTACGAATTAGAAAAGACCAAATATGTATTT
CTTGCATTGACCAATTTATGCAAGTTTATATATATGTAAATGTAAGTTTCACGAGGTTCTACTAAACTAA
ACCACCCCCTTGGTTAGAAGAAAAGAGTGTGTGAGAACAGGCTGTTGTTGTCACACGATTCGGACAATTC
TGTTTGAAAGAGAGAGAGTAACAGTACGATCGAACGAACTTTGCTCTGGAGATCACAGTGGGCATCATAG
CATGTGGTACTAAACCCTTTCCCGCCATTCCAGAACCTTCGATTGCTTGTTACAAAACCTGTGAGCCGTC
GCTAGGACCTTGTTGTGTGACGAAATTGGAAGCTGCAATCAATAGGAAGACAGGAAGTCGAGCGTGTCTG
GGTTTTTTCAGTTTTGTTCTTTTTGCAAACAAATCACGAGCGACGGTAATTTCTTTCTCGATAAGAGGCC
ACGTGCTTTATGAGGGTAACATCAATTCAAGAAGGAGGGAAACACTTCCTTTTTCTGGCCCTGATAATAG
TATGAGGGTGAAGCCAAAATAAAGGATTCGCGCCCAAATCGGCATCTTTAAATGCAGGTATGCGATAGTT
CCTCACTCTTTCCTTACTCACGAGTAATTCTTGCAAATGCCTAATATTATTGAAGCATTTATCAGGGTTA
TTGTCTCATGAGCGGATACATATTTGAATGTATTTAGAAAAATAAACAAATAGGGGTTCCGCGCACATTT
CCCCGAAAAGTGCCACCTGACGTCTAAGAAACCATTATTATCATGACATTAACCTATAAAAATAGGCGTA
TCACGAGGCCCTTTCGTC
