>Addgene plasmid #26829 | pXP214 | addgene partial sequence | sequence record 33062 | 26829 with M13pUC-fwd
GTCGACTCTAGAGGATCCCCGGGATAACTTCGTATAGCATACATTATACGAAGTTATGCCATCCTCATGA
AAACTGTGTAACATAATAACCGAAGTGTCGAAAAGGTGGCACCTTGTCCAATTGAACACGCTCGATGAAA
AAAATAAGATATATATAAGGTTAAGTAAAGCGTCTGTTAGAAAGGAAGTTTTTCCTTTTTCTTGCTCTCT
TGTCTTTTCATCTACTATTTCCTTCGTGTAATACAGGGTCGTCAGATACATAGATACAATTCTATTACCC
CCATCCATACAATGCCATCTCATTTCGATACTGTTCAACTACACGCCGGCCAAGAGAACCCTGGTGACAA
TGCTCACAGATCCAGAGCTGTACCAATTTACGCCACCACTTCTTATGTTTTCGAAAACTCTAAGCATGGT
TCGCAATTGTTTGGTCTAGAAGTTCCAGGTTACGTCTATTCCCGTTTCCAAAACCCAACCAGTAATGTTT
TGGAAGAAAGAATTGCTGCTTTAGAAGGTGGTGCTGCTGCTTTGGCTGTTTCCTCCGGTCAAGCCGCTCA
AACCCTTGCCATCCAAGGTTTGGCACACACTGGTGACAACATCGTTTCCACTTCTTACTTATACGGTGGT
ACTTATAACCAGTTCAAAATCTCGTTCAAAAGATTTGGTATCGAGGCTAGATTTGTTGAAGGTGACAATC
CAGAAGAATTCGAAAAGGTCTTTGATGAAAGAACCAAGGCTGTTTATTTGGAAACCATTGGTAATCCAAA
GTACAATGTTCCGGATTTTGAAAAAA
